>Addgene plasmid #100049 | pAAV.hSynap.ChETA(E123T/H134R)-eYFP.WPRE.hGH | addgene full sequence | sequence record 194448 | Addgene NGS Result
TGAAGGCGCGCTGACGTCACTCGCCGGTCCCCCGCAAACTCCCCTTCCCGGCCACCTTGGTCGCGTCCGC
GCCGCCGCCGGCCCAGCCGGACCGCACCACGCGAGGCGCGAGATAGGGGGGCACGGGCGCGACCATCTGC
GCTGCGGCGCCGGCGACTCAGCGCTGCCTCAGTCTGCGGTGGGCAGCGGAGGAGTCGTGTCGTGCCTGAG
AGCGCAGTCGAATTCAAGCTGCTAGCAAGGATCCTCTAGAGTCGACTAGCCACCATGGACTATGGCGGCG
CTTTGTCTGCCGTCGGACGCGAACTTTTGTTCGTTACTAATCCTGTGGTGGTGAACGGGTCCGTCCTGGT
CCCTGAGGATCAATGTTACTGTGCCGGATGGATTGAATCTCGCGGCACGAACGGCGCTCAGACCGCGTCA
AATGTCCTGCAGTGGCTTGCAGCAGGATTCAGCATTTTGCTGCTGATGTTCTATGCCTACCAAACCTGGA
AATCTACATGCGGCTGGGAGGAGATCTATGTGTGCGCCATTGAAATGGTTAAGGTGATTCTCGAGTTCTT
TTTTGAGTTTAAGAATCCCTCTATGCTCTACCTTGCCACAGGACACCGGGTGCAGTGGCTGCGCTATGCA
ACCTGGCTGCTCACTTGTCCTGTCATCCTTATCCGCCTGAGCAACCTCACCGGCCTGAGCAACGACTACA
GCAGGAGAACCATGGGACTCCTTGTCTCAGACATCGGGACTATCGTGTGGGGGGCTACCAGCGCCATGGC
AACCGGCTATGTTAAAGTCATCTTCTTTTGTCTTGGATTGTGCTATGGCGCGAACACATTTTTTCACGCC
GCCAAAGCATATATCGAGGGTTATCATACTGTGCCAAAGGGTCGGTGCCGCCAGGTCGTGACCGGCATGG
CATGGCTGTTTTTCGTGAGCTGGGGTATGTTCCCAATTCTCTTCATTTTGGGGCCCGAAGGTTTTGGCGT
CCTGAGCGTCTATGGCTCCACCGTAGGTCACACGATTATTGATCTGATGAGTAAAAATTGTTGGGGGTTG
TTGGGACACTACCTGCGCGTCCTGATCCACGAGCACATATTGATTCACGGAGATATCCGCAAAACCACCA
AACTGAACATCGGCGGAACGGAGATCGAGGTCGAGACTCTCGTCGAAGACGAAGCCGAGGCCGGAGCCGT
GCCAGCGGCCGCCACCATGGTGAGCAAGGGCGAGGAGCTGTTCACCGGGGTGGTGCCCATCCTGGTCGAG
CTGGACGGCGACGTAAACGGCCACAAGTTCAGCGTGTCCGGCGAGGGCGAGGGCGATGCCACCTACGGCA
AGCTGACCCTGAAGTTCATCTGCACCACCGGCAAGCTGCCCGTGCCCTGGCCCACCCTCGTGACCACCTT
CGGCTACGGCCTGCAGTGCTTCGCCCGCTACCCCGACCACATGAAGCAGCACGACTTCTTCAAGTCCGCC
ATGCCCGAAGGCTACGTCCAGGAGCGCACCATCTTCTTCAAGGACGACGGCAACTACAAGACCCGCGCCG
AGGTGAAGTTCGAGGGCGACACCCTGGTGAACCGCATCGAGCTGAAGGGCATCGACTTCAAGGAGGACGG
CAACATCCTGGGGCACAAGCTGGAGTACAACTACAACAGCCACAACGTCTATATCATGGCCGACAAGCAG
AAGAACGGCATCAAGGTGAACTTCAAGATCCGCCACAACATCGAGGACGGCAGCGTGCAGCTCGCCGACC
ACTACCAGCAGAACACCCCCATCGGCGACGGCCCCGTGCTGCTGCCCGACAACCACTACCTGAGCTACCA
GTCCGCCCTGAGCAAAGACCCCAACGAGAAGCGCGATCACATGGTCCTGCTGGAGTTCGTGACCGCCGCC
GGGATCACTCTCGGCATGGACGAGCTGTACAAGTAAGAATTCGATATCAAGCTTATCGATAATCAACCTC
TGGATTACAAAATTTGTGAAAGATTGACTGGTATTCTTAACTATGTTGCTCCTTTTACGCTATGTGGATA
CGCTGCTTTAATGCCTTTGTATCATGCTATTGCTTCCCGTATGGCTTTCATTTTCTCCTCCTTGTATAAA
TCCTGGTTGCTGTCTCTTTATGAGGAGTTGTGGCCCGTTGTCAGGCAACGTGGCGTGGTGTGCACTGTGT
TTGCTGACGCAACCCCCACTGGTTGGGGCATTGCCACCACCTGTCAGCTCCTTTCCGGAACTTTCGCTTT
CCCCCTCCCTATTGCCACGGCGGAACTCATCGCCGCCTGCCTTGCCCGCTGCTGGACAGGGGCTCGGCTG
TTGGGCACTGACAATTCCGTGGTGTTGTCGGGGAAATCATCGTCCTTTCCTTGGCTGCTCGCCTATGTTG
CCACCTGGATTCTGCGCGGGACGTCCTTCTGCTACGTCCCTTCGGCCCTCAATCCAGCGGACCTTCCTTC
CCGCGGCCTGCTGCCGGCTCTGCGGCCTCTTCCGCGTCTTCGCCTTCGCCCTCAGACGAGTCGGATCTCC
CTTTGGGCCGCCTCCCCGCATCGATACCGAGCGCTGCTCGAGAGATCTACGGGTGGCATCCCTGTGACCC
CTCCCCAGTGCCTCTCCTGGCCCTGGAAGTTGCCACTCCAGTGCCCACCAGCCTTGTCCTAATAAAATTA
AGTTGCATCATTTTGTCTGACTAGGTGTCCTTCTATAATATTATGGGGTGGAGGGGGGTGGTATGGAGCA
AGGGGCAAGTTGGGAAGACAACCTGTAGGGCCTGCGGGGTCTATTGGGAACCAAGCTGGAGTGCAGTGGC
ACAATCTTGGCTCACTGCAATCTCCGCCTCCTGGGTTCAAGCGATTCTCCTGCCTCAGCCTCCCGAGTTG
TTGGGATTCCAGGCATGCATGACCAGGCTCAGCTAATTTTTGTTTTTTTGGTAGAGACGGGGTTTCACCA
TATTGGCCAGGCTGGTCTCCAACTCCTAATCTCAGGTGATCTACCCACCTTGGCCTCCCAAATTGCTGGG
ATTACAGGCGTGAACCACTGCTCCCTTCCCTGTCCTTCTGATTTTGTAGGTAACCACGTGCGGACCGAGC
GGCCGCAGGAACCCCTAGTGATGGAGTTGGCCACTCCCTCTCTGCGCGCTCGCTCGCTCACTGAGGCCGG
GCGACCAAAGGTCGCCCGACGCCCGGGCTTTGCCCGGGCGGCCTCAGTGAGCGAGCGAGCGCGCAGCTGC
CTGCAGGGGCGCCTGATGCGGTATTTTCTCCTTACGCATCTGTGCGGTATTTCACACCGCATA
[95 nt withheld, positions 3284-3378]
T
[46 nt withheld, positions 3380-3425]
C
[141 nt withheld, positions 3427-3567]
CCTTTGACGTTGGAGTCCACGTTCTTT
[37 nt withheld, positions 3595-3631]
ACTCTATCTCGGGCTATTCTTTTGATTTATAAGGGATTTTGCCGATTTCGGTCTATTGGTTAAAAAATGA
GCTGATTTAACAAAAATTTAACGCGAATTTTAACAAAATATTAACGTTTACAATTTTATGGTGCACTCTC
AGTACAATCTGCTCTGATGCCGCATAGTTAAGCCAGCCCCGACACCCGCCAACACCCGCTGACGCGCCCT
GACGGGCTTGTCTGCTCCCGGCATCCGCTTACAGACAAGCTGTGACCGTCTCCGGGAGCTGCATGTGTCA
GAGGTTTTCACCGTCATCACCGAAACGCGCGAGACGAAAGGGCCTCGTGATACGCCTATTTTTATAGGTT
AATGTCATGATAATAATGGTTTCTTAGACGTCAGGTGGCACTTTTCGGGGAAATGTGCGCGGAACCCCTA
TTTGTTTATTTTTCTAAATACATTCAAATATGTATCCGCTCATGAGACAATAACCCTGATAAATGCTTCA
ATAATATTGAAAAAGGAAGAGTATGAGTATTCAACATTTCCGTGTCGCCCTTATTCCCTTTTTTGCGGCA
TTTTGCCTTCCTGTTTTTGCTCACCCAGAAACGCTGGTGAAAGTAAAAGATGCTGAAGATCAGTTGGGTG
CACGAGTGGGTTACATCGAACTGGATCTCAACAGCGGTAAGATCCTTGAGAGTTTTCGCCCCGAAGAACG
TTTTCCAATGATGAGCACTTTTAAAGTTCTGCTATGTGGCGCGGTATTATCCCGTATTGACGCCGGGCAA
GAGCAACTCGGTCGCCGCATACACTATTCTCAGAATGACTTGGTTGAGTACTCACCAGTCACAGAAAAGC
ATCTTACGGATGGCATGACAGTAAGAGAATTATGCAGTGCTGCCATAACCATGAGTGATAACACTGCGGC
CAACTTACTTCTGACAACGATCGGAGGACCGAAGGAGCTAACCGCTTTTTTGCACAACATGGGGGATCAT
GTAACTCGCCTTGATCGTTGGGAACCGGAGCTGAATGAAGCCATACCAAACGACGAGCGTGACACCACGA
TGCCTGTAGCAATGGCAACAACGTTGCGCAAACTATTAACTGGCGAACTACTTACTCTAGCTTCCCGGCA
ACAATTAATAGACTGGATGGAGGCGGATAAAGTTGCAGGACCACTTCTGCGCTCGGCCCTTCCGGCTGGC
TGGTTTATTGCTGATAAATCTGGAGCCGGTGAGCGTGGGTCTCGCGGTATCATTGCAGCACTGGGGCCAG
ATGGTAAGCCCTCCCGTATCGTAGTTATCTACACGACGGGGAGTCAGGCAACTATGGATGAACGAAATAG
ACAGATCGCTGAGATAGGTGCCTCACTGATTAAGCATTGGTAACTGTCAGACCAAGTTTACTCATATATA
CTTTAGATTGATTTAAAACTTCATTTTTAATTTAAAAGGATCTAGGTGAAGATCCTTTTTGATAATCTCA
TGACCAAAATCCCTTAACGTGAGTTTTCGTTCCACTGAGCGTCAGACCCCGTAGAAAAGATCAAAGGATC
TTCTTGAGATCCTTTTTTTCTGCGCGTAATCTGCTGCTTGCAAACAAAAAAACCACCGCTACCAGCGGTG
GTTTGTTTGCCGGATCAAGAGCTACCAACTCTTTTTCCGAAGGTAACTGGCTTCAGCAGAGCGCAGATAC
CAAATACTGTTCTTCTAGTGTAGCCGTAGTTAGGCCACCACTTCAAGAACTCTGTAGCACCGCCTACATA
CCTCGCTCTGCTAATCCTGTTACCAGTGGCTGCTGCCAGTGGCGATAAGTCGTGTCTTACCGGGTTGGAC
TCAAGACGATAGTTACCGGATAAGGCGCAGCGGTCGGGCTGAACGGGGGGTTCGTGCACACAGCCCAGCT
TGGAGCGAACGACCTACACCGAACTGAGATACCTACAGCGTGAGCTATGAGAAAGCGCCACGCTTCCCGA
AGGGAGAAAGGCGGACAGGTATCCGGTAAGCGGCAGGGTCGGAACAGGAGAGCGCACGAGGGAGCTTCCA
GGGGGAAACGCCTGGTATCTTTATAGTCCTGTCGGGTTTCGCCACCTCTGACTTGAGCGTCGATTTTTGT
GATGCTCGTCAGGGGGGCGGAGCCTATGGAAAAACGCCAGCAACGCGGCCTTTTTACGGTTCCTGGCCTT
TTGCTGGCCTTTTGCTCACATGTCCTGCAGGCAGCTGCGCGCTCGCTCGCTCACTGAGGCCGCCCGGGCG
TCGGGCGACCTTTGGTCGCCCGGCCTCAGTGAGCGAGCGAGCGCGCAGAGAGGGAGTGGCCAACTCCATC
ACTAGGGGTTCCTGCGGCCGCACGCGGATCTCTGCAGAGGGCCCTGCGTATGAGTGCAAGTGGGTTTTAG
GACCAGGATGAGGCGGGGTGGGGGTGCCTACCTGACGACCGACCCCGACCCACTGGACAAGCACCCAACC
CCCATTCCCCAAATTGCGCATCCCCTATCAGAGAGGGGGAGGGGAAACAGGATGCGGCGAGGCGCGTGCG
CACTGCCAGCTTCAGCACCGCGGACAGTGCCTTCGCCCCCGCCTGGCGGCGCGCGCCACCGCCGCCTCAG
CAC
Features (pLannotate 1.2.2; 17 found; start..end, strand, type, name):
    239..256     +  misc_feature   MCS (fragment): pUC18/19 multiple cloning site
    265..1191    +  CDS            ChR2(H134R): H134R mutant of an N-terminal fragment of channelrhodopsin-2 from the alga Chlamydomonas reinhardtii (Nagel et al., 2005) blue light-activated cation channel
   1207..1926    +  CDS            EYFP: enhanced YFP mammalian codon-optimized
   1927..1951    +  misc_feature   MCS (fragment): pBluescript multiple cloning site
   1951..2539    +  misc_feature   WPRE: woodchuck hepatitis virus posttranscriptional regulatory element
   2571..3047    +  polyA_signal   hGH poly(A) signal: human growth hormone polyadenylation signal
   3087..3227    +  repeat_region  AAV2 ITR: inverted terminal repeat of adeno-associated virus serotype 2 inverted
   3232..3283    -  misc_feature   bom (fragment): basis of mobility region from pBR322
   3302..3757    +  rep_origin     f1 ori (sequence partly withheld): f1 bacteriophage origin of replication; arrow indicates direction of (+) strand synthesis
   3758..3807    -  misc_feature   bom (fragment): basis of mobility region from pBR322
   3909..3944    -  CDS            rop (fragment): Rop protein, which maintains plasmids at low copy number; rop
   4039..4143    +  promoter       AmpR promoter: bla
   4144..5004    +  CDS            AmpR: β-lactamase; bla; confers resistance to ampicillin, carbenicillin, and related antibiotics
   5175..5763    +  rep_origin     ori: high-copy-number ColE1/pMB1/pBR322/pUC origin of replication
   5836..5863    +  repeat_region  AAV2 ITR (fragment): inverted terminal repeat of adeno-associated virus serotype 2 inverted
   5892..5919    +  repeat_region  AAV2 ITR (fragment): inverted terminal repeat of adeno-associated virus serotype 2 inverted
   5994..217     +  promoter       hSyn promoter (across the origin): human synapsin I promoter; confers neuron-specific expression (Kügler et al., 2003)
