[The description below was written by a language model from this plasmid's Addgene catalogue record and pLannotate feature annotations shown in this document.]
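Description:
pAAV.hSynap.ChETA(E123T/H134R)-eYFP.WPRE.hGH is an adeno-associated virus transfer plasmid built on a pAAV backbone for neuronal expression of an optogenetic actuator in mammalian cells. It is propagated in bacteria through a high-copy ColE1/pUC-type origin and selected with ampicillin via the β-lactamase gene and its own promoter. An f1 phage origin and small remnants of pBR322 bom and rop sequences are also present in the backbone. The recommended recombination-deficient growth strain is consistent with the need to preserve the repeat-rich AAV2 inverted terminal repeats. In the feature table one ITR is annotated in full, while the other is detected only as two short fragments, which may reflect how this structured region was sequenced or annotated rather than a defined truncation.

Between the ITRs, which provide the signals for replication and packaging of the cassette into AAV particles, the human synapsin I promoter restricts expression to neurons. It drives a humanized channelrhodopsin-2 fragment carrying the E123T and H134R substitutions, a variant known as ChETA. The annotation software labels this coding region only as ChR2(H134R), so the E123T change rests on the catalogue entry. EYFP is fused to the C terminus of the opsin, allowing expressing cells and their processes to be seen by fluorescence. A WPRE downstream of the fusion enhances transcript stability and expression, and the human growth hormone polyadenylation signal terminates the message. The construct is intended for producing recombinant AAV, or for direct transfection, to make neurons excitable by blue light in optogenetic activation experiments. The record notes that it is also distributed as an AAV9 viral preparation.
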