Addgene plasmid #100049: pAAV.hSynap.ChETA(E123T/H134R)-eYFP.WPRE.hGH
Purpose: AAV expression of humanized ChR2 with E123T/H134R mutations fused to EYFP driven by hSynap promoter for optogenetic activation
Depositing lab: Karl Deisseroth. Depositing organization: Stanford University.
Backbone
  Vector backbone: pAAV
  Vector type: Mammalian Expression, AAV
Growth in bacteria
  Bacterial resistance: Ampicillin, 100 μg/mL
  Growth temperature: 37°C
  Growth strain: NEB Stable
  Copy number: Unknown
Gene/Insert
  Gene/Insert name: hChR2(E123T/H134R) (alt name: ChETA)
  Species: Synthetic
  Mutation: humanized, E123T/H134R
  Promoter: hSynap
  Tag / fusion protein: EYFP (C terminal on insert)
  Cloning method: Unknown
  Sequencing primers: 5′ unknown
Terms and licenses: Academic/Nonprofit Terms; Industry Terms: Not Available to Industry
Depositor comments: Penn Vector Core PV2417
How to cite: pAAV.hSynap.ChETA(E123T/H134R)-eYFP.WPRE.hGH was a gift from Karl Deisseroth (Addgene plasmid # 100049 ; http://n2t.net/addgene:100049 ; RRID:Addgene_100049) For viral preps, please replace (Addgene plasmid # 100049) in the above sentence with: (Addgene viral prep # 100049-AAV9)
